>Addgene plasmid #240611 | ACE2-Mutant-C(3+4) | addgene full sequence | sequence record 482833 | Addgene NGS Result
TCCTGCTACTGAAGTTGAAGCTGCCATCGCAATGTCCGCAAGCGCTATCAATGACGCTTTCGCACTGAAT
GACAACAGCCTAGAGTTTCTGGGGATACAGCCAACACTTGGACCTCCTAACCAGCCCCCTGTTTCCATAT
GGCTGATTGTTTTTGGAGTTGTGATGGGAGTGATAGTGGTTGGCATTGTCATCCTGATCTTCACTGGGAT
CAGAGATCGGAAGAAGAAAAATAAAGCAAGAAGTGGAGAAAATCCTTATGCCTCCATCGATATTAGCAAA
GGAGAAAATAATCCAGGATTCCAAAACACTGATGATGTTCAGACCTCCTTTGGTACCGAGACCTCCCAGG
TGGCGCCCGCTGACTACAAAGACGATGACGACAAGTAATCTAGACAGTCAGCTTGGATCCGCGTTAAGTT
TAAACCGCTGATCAGCCTCGACTGTGCCTTCTAGTTGCCAGCCATCTGTTGTTTGCCCCTCCCCCGTGCC
TTCCTTGACCCTGGAAGGTGCCACTCCCACTGTCCTTTCCTAATAAAATGAGGAAATTGCATCGCATTGT
CTGAGTAGGTGTCATTCTATTCTGGGGGGTGGGGTGGGGCAGGACAGCAAGGGGGAGGATTGGGAAGACA
ATAGCAGGCATGCTGGGGATGCGGTGGGCTCTATGGCTTCTGAGGCGGAAAGAACCAGCTGGGGCTCTAG
GGGGTATCCCC
[124 nt withheld, positions 712-835]
C
[91 nt withheld, positions 837-927]
A
[49 nt withheld, positions 929-977]
CCTTTGACGTTGGAGTCCACGTTCTTT
[37 nt withheld, positions 1005-1041]
ACCCTATCTCGGTCTATTCTTTTGATTTATAAGGGATTTTGCCGATTTCGGCCTATTGGTTAAAAAATGA
GCTGATTTAACAAAAATTTAACGCGAATTAATTCTGTGGAATGTGTGTCAGTTAGGGTGTGGAAAGTCCC
CAGGCTCCCCAGCAGGCAGAAGTATGCAAAGCATGCATCTCAATTAGTCAGCAACCAGGTGTGGAAAGTC
CCCAGGCTCCCCAGCAGGCAGAAGTATGCAAAGCATGCATCTCAATTAGTCAGCAACCATAGTCCCGCCC
CTAACTCCGCCCATCCCGCCCCTAACTCCGCCCAGTTCCGCCCATTCTCCGCCCCATGGCTGACTAATTT
TTTTTATTTATGCAGAGGCCGAGGCCGCCTCTGCCTCTGAGCTATTCCAGAAGTAGTGAGGAGGCTTTTT
TGGAGGCCTAGGCTTTTGCAAAAAGCTCCCGGGAGCTTGTATATCCATTTTCGGATCTGATCAAGAGACA
GGATGAGGATCGTTTCGCATGATTGAACAAGATGGATTGCACGCAGGTTCTCCGGCCGCTTGGGTGGAGA
GGCTATTCGGCTATGACTGGGCAACAGACAATCGGCTGCTCTGATGCCGCCGTGTTCCGGCTGTCAGCGC
AGGGGCGCCCGGTTCTTTTTGTCAAGACCGACCTGTCCGGTGCCCTGAATGAACTGCAGGACGAGGCAGC
GCGGCTATCGTGGCTGGCCACGACGGGCGTTCCTTGCGCAGCTGTGCTCGACGTTGTCACTGAAGCGGGA
AGGGACTGGCTGCTATTGGGCGAAGTGCCGGGGCAGGATCTCCTGTCATCTCACCTTGCTCCTGCCGAGA
AAGTATCCATCATGGCTGATGCAATGCGGCGGCTGCATACGCTTGATCCGGCTACCTGCCCATTCGACCA
CCAAGCGAAACATCGCATCGAGCGAGCACGTACTCGGATGGAAGCCGGTCTTGTCGATCAGGATGATCTG
GACGAAGAGCATCAGGGGCTCGCGCCAGCCGAACTGTTCGCCAGGCTCAAGGCGCGCATGCCCGACGGCG
AGGATCTCGTCGTGACCCATGGCGATGCCTGCTTGCCGAATATCATGGTGGAAAATGGCCGCTTTTCTGG
ATTCATCGACTGTGGCCGGCTGGGTGTGGCGGACCGCTATCAGGACATAGCGTTGGCTACCCGTGATATT
GCTGAAGAGCTTGGCGGCGAATGGGCTGACCGCTTCCTCGTGCTTTACGGTATCGCCGCTCCCGATTCGC
AGCGCATCGCCTTCTATCGCCTTCTTGACGAGTTCTTCTGAGCGGGACTCTGGGGTTCGAAATGACCGAC
CAAGCGACGCCCAACCTGCCATCACGAGATTTCGATTCCACCGCCGCCTTCTATGAAAGGTTGGGCTTCG
GAATCGTTTTCCGGGACGCCGGCTGGATGATCCTCCAGCGCGGGGATCTCATGCTGGAGTTCTTCGCCCA
CCCCAACTTGTTTATTGCAGCTTATAATGGTTACAAATAAAGCAATAGCATCACAAATTTCACAAATAAA
GCATTTTTTTCACTGCATTCTAGTTGTGGTTTGTCCAAACTCATCAATGTATCTTATCATGTCTGTATAC
CGTCGACCTCTAGCTAGAGCTTGGCGTAATCATGGTCATAGCTGTTTCCTGTGTGAAATTGTTATCCGCT
CACAATTCCACACAACATACGAGCCGGAAGCATAAAGTGTAAAGCCTGGGGTGCCTAATGAGTGAGCTAA
CTCACATTAATTGCGTTGCGCTCACTGCCCGCTTTCCAGTCGGGAAACCTGTCGTGCCAGCTGCATTAAT
GAATCGGCCAACGCGCGGGGAGAGGCGGTTTGCGTATTGGGCGCTCTTCCGCTTCCTCGCTCACTGACTC
GCTGCGCTCGGTCGTTCGGCTGCGGCGAGCGGTATCAGCTCACTCAAAGGCGGTAATACGGTTATCCACA
GAATCAGGGGATAACGCAGGAAAGAACATGTGAGCAAAAGGCCAGCAAAAGGCCAGGAACCGTAAAAAGG
CCGCGTTGCTGGCGTTTTTCCATAGGCTCCGCCCCCCTGACGAGCATCACAAAAATCGACGCTCAAGTCA
GAGGTGGCGAAACCCGACAGGACTATAAAGATACCAGGCGTTTCCCCCTGGAAGCTCCCTCGTGCGCTCT
CCTGTTCCGACCCTGCCGCTTACCGGATACCTGTCCGCCTTTCTCCCTTCGGGAAGCGTGGCGCTTTCTC
ATAGCTCACGCTGTAGGTATCTCAGTTCGGTGTAGGTCGTTCGCTCCAAGCTGGGCTGTGTGCACGAACC
CCCCGTTCAGCCCGACCGCTGCGCCTTATCCGGTAACTATCGTCTTGAGTCCAACCCGGTAAGACACGAC
TTATCGCCACTGGCAGCAGCCACTGGTAACAGGATTAGCAGAGCGAGGTATGTAGGCGGTGCTACAGAGT
TCTTGAAGTGGTGGCCTAACTACGGCTACACTAGAAGAACAGTATTTGGTATCTGCGCTCTGCTGAAGCC
AGTTACCTTCGGAAAAAGAGTTGGTAGCTCTTGATCCGGCAAACAAACCACCGCTGGTAGCGGTGGTTTT
TTTGTTTGCAAGCAGCAGATTACGCGCAGAAAAAAAGGATCTCAAGAAGATCCTTTGATCTTTTCTACGG
GGTCTGACGCTCAGTGGAACGAAAACTCACGTTAAGGGATTTTGGTCATGAGATTATCAAAAAGGATCTT
CACCTAGATCCTTTTAAATTAAAAATGAAGTTTTAAATCAATCTAAAGTATATATGAGTAAACTTGGTCT
GACAGTTACCAATGCTTAATCAGTGAGGCACCTATCTCAGCGATCTGTCTATTTCGTTCATCCATAGTTG
CCTGACTCCCCGTCGTGTAGATAACTACGATACGGGAGGGCTTACCATCTGGCCCCAGTGCTGCAATGAT
ACCGCGAGACCCACGCTCACCGGCTCCAGATTTATCAGCAATAAACCAGCCAGCCGGAAGGGCCGAGCGC
AGAAGTGGTCCTGCAACTTTATCCGCCTCCATCCAGTCTATTAATTGTTGCCGGGAAGCTAGAGTAAGTA
GTTCGCCAGTTAATAGTTTGCGCAACGTTGTTGCCATTGCTACAGGCATCGTGGTGTCACGCTCGTCGTT
TGGTATGGCTTCATTCAGCTCCGGTTCCCAACGATCAAGGCGAGTTACATGATCCCCCATGTTGTGCAAA
AAAGCGGTTAGCTCCTTCGGTCCTCCGATCGTTGTCAGAAGTAAGTTGGCCGCAGTGTTATCACTCATGG
TTATGGCAGCACTGCATAATTCTCTTACTGTCATGCCATCCGTAAGATGCTTTTCTGTGACTGGTGAGTA
CTCAACCAAGTCATTCTGAGAATAGTGTATGCGGCGACCGAGTTGCTCTTGCCCGGCGTCAATACGGGAT
AATACCGCGCCACATAGCAGAACTTTAAAAGTGCTCATCATTGGAAAACGTTCTTCGGGGCGAAAACTCT
CAAGGATCTTACCGCTGTTGAGATCCAGTTCGATGTAACCCACTCGTGCACCCAACTGATCTTCAGCATC
TTTTACTTTCACCAGCGTTTCTGGGTGAGCAAAAACAGGAAGGCAAAATGCCGCAAAAAAGGGAATAAGG
GCGACACGGAAATGTTGAATACTCATACTCTTCCTTTTTCAATATTATTGAAGCATTTATCAGGGTTATT
GTCTCATGAGCGGATACATATTTGAATGTATTTAGAAAAATAAACAAATAGGGGTTCCGCGCACATTTCC
CCGAAAAGTGCCACCTGACGTCGACGGATCGGGAGATCTCCCGATCCCCTATGGTGCACTCTCAGTACAA
TCTGCTCTGATGCCGCATAGTTAAGCCAGTATCTGCTCCCTGCTTGTGTGTTGGAGGTCGCTGAGTAGTG
CGCGAGCAAAATTTAAGCTACAACAAGGCAAGGCTTGACCGACAATTGCATGAAGAATCTGCTTAGGGTT
AGGCGTTTTGCGCTGCTTCGCGATGTACGGGCCAGATATACGCGTTGACATTGATTATTGACTAGTTATT
AATAGTAATCAATTACGGGGTCATTAGTTCATAGCCCATATATGGAGTTCCGCGTTACATAACTTACGGT
AAATGGCCCGCCTGGCTGACCGCCCAACGACCCCCGCCCATTGACGTCAATAATGACGTATGTTCCCATA
GTAACGCCAATAGGGACTTTCCATTGACGTCAATGGGTGGAGTATTTACGGTAAACTGCCCACTTGGCAG
TACATCAAGTGTATCATATGCCAAGTACGCCCCCTATTGACGTCAATGACGGTAAATGGCCCGCCTGGCA
TTATGCCCAGTACATGACCTTATGGGACTTTCCTACTTGGCAGTACATCTACGTATTAGTCATCGCTATT
ACCATGGTGATGCGGTTTTGGCAGTACATCAATGGGCGTGGATAGCGGTTTGACTCACGGGGATTTCCAA
GTCTCCACCCCATTGACGTCAATGGGAGTTTGTTTTGGCACCAAAATCAACGGGACTTTCCAAAATGTCG
TAACAACTCCGCCCCATTGACGCAAATGGGCGGTAGGCGTGTACGGTGGGAGGTCTATATAAGCAGAGCT
CTCTGGCTAACTAGAGAACCCACTGCTTACTGGCTTATCGAAATTAATACGACTCACTATAGGGAGACCC
AAGCTGGCTAGCGTTTAAACGGCAGTCAGCTAGCCATGTCAAGCTCTTCCTGGCTCCTTCTCAGCCTTGT
TGCTGTAACTGCTGCTCAGTCCACCATTGAGGAACAGGCCAAGACATTTTTGGACAAGTTTAACCACGAA
GCCGAAGACCTGTTCTATCAAAGTTCACTTGCTTCTTGGAATTATAACACCAATATTACTGAAGAGAATG
TCCAAAACATGAATAATGCTGGGGACAAATGGTCTGCCTTTTTAAAGGAACAGTCCACACTTGCCCAAAT
GTATCCACTACAAGAAATTCAGAATCTCACAGTCAAGCTTCAGCTGCAGGCTCTTCAGCAAAATGGGTCT
TCAGTGCTCTCAGAAGACAAGAGCAAACGGTTGAACACAATTCTAAATACAATGAGCACCATCTACAGTA
CTGGAAAAGTTTGTAACCCAGATAATCCACAAGAATGCTTATTACTTGAACCAGGTTTGAATGAAATAAT
GGCAAACAGTTTAGACTACAATGAGAGGCTCTGGGCTTGGGAAAGCTGGAGATCTGAGGTCGGCAAGCAG
CTGAGGCCATTATATGAAGAGTATGTGGTCTTGAAAAATGAGATGGCAAGAGCAAATCATTATGAGGACT
ATGGGGATTATTGGAGAGGAGACTATGAAGTAAATGGGGTAGATGGCTATGACTACAGCCGCGGCCAGTT
GATTGAAGATGTGGAACATACCTTTGAAGAGATTAAACCATTATATGAACATCTTCATGCCTATGTGAGG
GCAAAGTTGATGAATGCCTATCCTTCCTATATCAGTCCAATTGGATGCCTCCCTGCTCATTTGCTTGGTG
ATATGTGGGGTAGATTTTGGACAAATCTGTACTCTTTGACAGTTCCCTTTGGACAGAAACCAAACATAGA
TGTTACTGATGCAATGGTGGACCAGGCCTGGGATGCACAGAGAATATTCAAGGAGGCCGAGAAGTTCTTT
GTATCTGTTGGTCTTCCTAATATGACTCAAGGATTCTGGGAAAATTCCATGCTAACGGACCCAGGAAATG
TTCAGAAAGCAGTCTGCCATCCCACAGCTTGGGACCTGGGGAAGGGCGACTTCAGGATCCTTATGTGCAC
AAAGGTGACAATGGACGACTTCCTGACAGCTCATCATGAGATGGGGCATATCCAGTATGATATGGCATAT
GCTGCACAACCTTTTCTGCTAAGAAATGGAGCTAATGAAGGATTCCATGAAGCTGTTGGGGAAATCATGT
CACTTTCTGCAGCCACACCTAAGCATTTAAAATCCATTGGTCTTCTGTCACCCGATTTTCAAGAAGACAA
TGAAACAGAAATAAACTTCCTGCTCAAACAAGCACTCACGATTGTTGGGACTCTGCCATTTACTTACATG
TTAGAGAAGTGGAGGTGGATGGTCTTTAAAGGGGAAATTCCCAAAGACCAGTGGATGAAAAAGTGGTGGG
AGATGAAGCGAGAGATAGTTGGGGTGGTGGAACCTGTGCCCCATGATGAAACATACTGTGACCCCGCATC
TCTGTTCCATGTTTCTAATGATTACTCATTCATTCGATATTACACAAGGACCCTTTACCAATTCCAGTTT
CAAGAAGCACTTTGTCAAGCAGCTAAACATGAAGGCCCTCTGCACAAATGTGACATCTCAAACTCTACAG
AAGCTGGACAGAAACTGTTCAATATGCTGAGGCTTGGAAAATCAGAACCCTGGACCCTAGCATTGGAAAA
TGTTGTAGGAGCAAAGAACATGAATGTAAGGCCACTGCTCAACTACTTTGAGCCCTTATTTACCTGGCTG
AAAGACCAGAACAAGAATTCTTTTGTGGGATGGAGTACCGACTGGAGTCCATATGCAGACCAAAGCATCA
AAGTGAGGATAAGCCTAAAATCAGCTCTTGGAGATAAAGCATATGAATGGAACGACAATGAAATGTACCT
GTTCCGATCATCTGTTGCATATGCTATGAGGCAGTACTTTTTAAAAGTAAAAAATCAGATGATTCTTTTT
GGGGAGGAGGATGTGCGAGTGGCTAATTTGGCTCCAGCTATCTCCTTCAATTTCTTCGTCACTGCACCTG
CTAATGTGTCTGATATCAT
Features (pLannotate 1.2.2; 20 found; start..end, strand, type, name):
    442..666     +  polyA_signal   bGH poly(A) signal: bovine growth hormone polyadenylation signal
    670..691     +  promoter       SV40 promoter (fragment): SV40 enhancer and early promoter
    712..1140    +  rep_origin     f1 ori (sequence partly withheld): f1 bacteriophage origin of replication; arrow indicates direction of (+) strand synthesis
   1154..1483    +  promoter       SV40 promoter: SV40 enhancer and early promoter
   1550..2342    +  CDS            NeoR/KanR: aminoglycoside phosphotransferase from Tn5; aph(3')-II (or nptII); confers resistance to neomycin, kanamycin, and G418 (Geneticin®)
   2363..2521    +  CDS            ble (fragment): BLE_KLEPN - Experimental evidence at protein level: Swiss-Prot protein existence level 1. Binding protein with a strong affinity to the bleomycin family of antibiotics. Binds to CL990; an antimitotic-antibiotic compound. From Klebsiella pneumoniae.
   2516..2637    +  polyA_signal   SV40 poly(A) signal: SV40 polyadenylation signal
   2710..2726    -  protein_bind   lac operator: The lac repressor binds to the lac operator to inhibit transcription in E. coli. This inhibition can be relieved by adding lactose or isopropyl-β-D-thiogalactopyranoside (IPTG). lac repressor encoded by lacI
   2734..2764    -  promoter       lac promoter: promoter for the E. coli lac operon
   2779..2800    -  protein_bind   CAP binding site: CAP binding activates transcription in the presence of cAMP. E. coli catabolite activator protein
   2813..2905    -  CDS            lacI (fragment): lac repressor; lacI; The lac repressor binds to the lac operator to inhibit transcription in E. coli. This inhibition can be relieved by adding lactose or isopropyl-β-D-thiogalactopyranoside (IPTG).
   3088..3676    -  rep_origin     ori: high-copy-number ColE1/pMB1/pBR322/pUC origin of replication
   3847..4707    -  CDS            AmpR: β-lactamase; bla; confers resistance to ampicillin, carbenicillin, and related antibiotics
   4708..4812    -  promoter       AmpR promoter: bla
   4871..4923    -  misc_feature   bom (fragment): basis of mobility region from pBR322
   5078..5457    +  enhancer       CMV enhancer: human cytomegalovirus immediate early enhancer
   5458..5661    +  promoter       CMV promoter: human cytomegalovirus (CMV) immediate early promoter
   5657..5690    +  LTR            5' LTR (truncated) (fragment): truncated 5' long terminal repeat (LTR) from HIV-1
   5706..5724    +  promoter       T7 promoter: promoter for bacteriophage T7 RNA polymerase
   5767..331     +  CDS            ACE2 (across the origin): ACE2_HUMAN - Experimental evidence at protein level: Swiss-Prot protein existence level 1. [Isoform 2]: (Microbial infection) Non-functional as a receptor for human coronavirus SARS-CoV-2. From Homo sapiens (Human).
