[The description below was written by a language model from this plasmid's Addgene catalogue record and pLannotate feature annotations shown in this document.]
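Description:
ACE2-Mutant-C(3+4) is a mammalian expression plasmid built on the pcDNA3.1(-) backbone that encodes a protease-resistant variant of human angiotensin-converting enzyme 2 (ACE2). It is propagated in E. coli through a high-copy ColE1/pUC-type origin and selected with ampicillin via the β-lactamase gene. An f1 origin is also present. For mammalian cells, an SV40 early promoter drives a NeoR/KanR cassette terminated by an SV40 polyadenylation signal, which allows G418 selection of stable transfectants. The short lac promoter/operator, lacI, ble, bom and HIV-1 LTR hits in the automated annotation are small fragments and look like backbone remnants or spurious matches rather than functional elements.

The payload is the ACE2 open reading frame, which spans the numbering origin of the sequenced 7,850-nt record. It sits downstream of the CMV immediate-early enhancer and promoter and upstream of the bovine growth hormone polyadenylation signal. A T7 promoter lies between the CMV promoter and the coding sequence. The catalogue entry states that a FLAG tag is fused to the C terminus of ACE2, although the feature table does not annotate it separately. All arginine and lysine residues within two defined clusters, cluster 3 (residues 676–689) and cluster 4 (residues 697–716), have been replaced with alanine. According to the record, these basic residues are the ones TMPRSS2 targets when it cleaves ACE2, so the combined mutant is intended to test whether these clusters are required for that cleavage. The mutant insert was made by overlap-extension PCR, using material derived in part from an earlier ACE2 plasmid, and was joined to the vector by Gibson-type assembly.
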