Addgene plasmid #240611: ACE2-Mutant-C(3+4)
Purpose: To test ACE2 cleavage by TMPRSS2. This protease targets R and K amino acids of ACE2, so these amino acids were substituted by A at Cluster 3 and Cluster 4 of ACE2
Depositing lab: Zaid Abassi. Depositing organization: Technion Research and Development Foundation.
Backbone
  Vector backbone: pcDNA3.1(-)
  Backbone size w/o insert (bp): 5378
  Vector type: Mammalian Expression
Growth in bacteria
  Bacterial resistance: Ampicillin, 100 μg/mL
  Growth temperature: 37°C
  Growth strain: DH5alpha
  Copy number: High Copy
Gene/Insert
  Gene/Insert name: Angiotensin-converting enzyme 2 (alt name: ACE2)
  Species: H. sapiens (human)
  Insert size (bp): 2472
  Mutation: Arginine (R) and Lysine (K) residues on both ACE2-cluster 3 and ACE2-cluster 4 are substituted by alanine (A) [C3 amio acids range 676-689; C4 amio acids range 697-716]
  Entrez Gene: ACE2 (a.k.a. ACEH)
  Promoter: CMV
  Tag / fusion protein: FLAG tag (C terminal on insert)
  Cloning method: Gibson Cloning
  Sequencing primers: 5′ CMV Promoter (F): ATTGACGCAAATGGGCGGTA; 3′ bGH-R primer: TAGAAGGCACAGTCGAGG
Resource information
  A portion of this plasmid was derived from a plasmid made by: Hyeryun Choe (Addgene Plasmid #1786)
Terms and licenses: Academic/Nonprofit Terms; Industry Terms: Not Available to Industry
Depositor comments: The sequences encoding ACE2 mutants with a C-terminal FLAG tag were generated in two steps. In step 1, ACE2 mutant inserts were generated by overlap-extension PCR with specific primers. In step 2, the mutated ACE2 PCR insert was inserted into pcDNA 3.1 vector using the NEBuilder HiFi DNA Assembly kit. The integrity of all PCR-amplified sequences was confirmed by automated sequence analysis.
How to cite: ACE2-Mutant-C(3+4) was a gift from Zaid Abassi (Addgene plasmid # 240611 ; http://n2t.net/addgene:240611 ; RRID:Addgene_240611)
